>Addgene plasmid #23848 | pDONR223-PIP5K1B | depositor partial sequence | sequence record 11061 | Author sequence
ATGTCTTCTGCTGCTGAAAATGGAGAGGCAGCACCTGGAAAACAAAATGAAGAAAAAACCTATAAAAAGA
CACAAGTGAAAAACCAAATCCTGTCTCGTTTACCCAAGATTCCGTGTACATTCATTCAAGCATGGACCAA
CACAGAGATGATTACGTTGCTAGCCTGTTATTACTTCAGATCAGTTTCAACTGCATCATCTGCTATTAAA
GGTGCTATTCAGCTGGGAATAGGATACACAGTGGGTAATCTCACTTCCAAGCCAGAACGAGATGTTCTTA
TGCAAGACTTTTATGTGGTGGAAAGTGTGTTCCTACCCAGCGAAGGGAGCAATCTGACCCCAGCACATCA
CTACCCAGACTTTAGATTTAAGACATACGCTCCATTAGCATTCCGATATTTCAGAGAACTTTTTGGTATC
AAGCCTGATGATTACTTGTATTCCATCTGCAGTGAACCTCTAATAGAACTGTCTAACCCTGGAGCCAGTG
GATCCTTGTTTTTTGTGACCAGTGATGATGAATTTATCATCAAAACAGTTCAGCACAAAGAAGCTGAGTT
TCTTCAGAAGCTACTGCCAGGCTATTACATGAATTTAAACCAGAATCCAAGGACTCTTTTGCCAAAATTT
TACGGACTGTATTGTATGCAATCAGGAGGCATTAATATCAGGATTGTGGTGATGAACAACGTTTTGCCAC
GCTCCATGAGAATGCACTTTACATATGACTTGAAAGGCTCAACGTATAAGCGAAGAGCATCCCGTAAAGA
GAGAGAGAAATCCAACCCCACATTTAAGGACTTAGATTTCCTGCAAGACATGCACGAAGGGTTGTATTTT
GATACGGAAACATACAACGCGCTTATGAAAACACTTCAGAGAGACTGCCGGGTGCTAGAAAGCTTCAAGA
TCATGGATTATAGCCTTCTGTTGGGAATTCATTTCCTGGACCATTCCCTCAAAGAGAAAGAGGAGGAGAC
CCCACAAAATGTGCCTGATGCTAAGCGGACTGGGATGCAGAAGGTTCTCTACTCAACAGCCATGGAATCT
ATCCAGGGTCCAGGGAAATCTGGAGATGGGATAATCACAGAGAACCCAGACACAATGGGAGGCATTCCAG
CTAAAAGCCATAGGGGAGAAAAACTACTTTTATTTACGGGCATTATTGACATTCTGCAATCATATAGGTT
AATGAAGAAGTTAGAACATTCCTGGAAAGCTCTTGTTTATGATGGGGACACTGTTTCTGTTCATAGACCA
AGCTTTTATGCAGACAGATTTCTTAAGTTCATGAATTCCAGAGTTTTCAAGAAAATTCAAGCTTTGAAGG
CTTCACCGTCTAAGAAACGGTGCAATTCAATCGCCGCCCTAAAGGCCACTTCACAGGAGATTGTGTCCTC
AATTAGCCAGGAATGGAAGGATGAGAAGCGGGATTTGCTGACTGAAGGACAAAGTTTTAGCAGCCTTGAT
GAAGAAGCCCTGGGATCCCGACACAGGCCAGACCTGGTCCCTAGCACTCCATCACTGTTTGAAGCTGCTT
CCTTGGCAACCACAATTTCATCTTCTTCCTTATACGTCAATGAGCACTATCCACACGACAGGCCTACACT
CTATTCAAACAGGTTCAAGATGGCAACATCAGAGCATTAA
