>Addgene plasmid #23848 | pDONR223-PIP5K1B | addgene partial sequence | sequence record 29674 | 23848 with M13pUC-fwd
CTCGGGCCAATAATGATTTTATTTTGACTGATAGTGACCTGTTCGTTGCAACAAATTGATGAGCAATGCT
TTTTTATAATGCCAACTTTGTACAAAAAAGTTGGCATGTCTTCTGCTGCTGAAAATGGAGAGGCAGCACC
TGGAAAACAAAATGAAGAAAAAACCTATAAAAAGACACAAGTGAAAAACCAAATCCTGTCTCGTTTACCC
AAGATTCCGTGTACATTCATTCAAGCATGGACCAACACAGAGATGATTACGTTGCTAGCCTGTTATTACT
TCAGATCAGTTTCAACTGCATCATCTGCTATTAAAGGTGCTATTCAGCTGGGAATAGGATACACAGTGGG
TAATCTCACTTCCAAGCCAGAACGAGATGTTCTTATGCAAGACTTTTATGTGGTGGAAAGTGTGTTCCTA
CCCAGCGAAGGGAGCAATCTGACCCCAGCACATCACTACCCAGACTTTAGATTTAAGACATACGCTCCAT
TAGCATTCCGATATTTCAGAGAACTTTTTGGTATCAAGCCTGATGATTACTTGTATTCCATCTGCAGTGA
ACCTCTAATAGAACTGTCTAACCCTGGAGCCAGTGGATCCTTGTTTTTTGTGACCAGTGATGATGAATTT
ATCATCAAAACAGTTCAGCACAAAGAAGCTGAGTTTCTTCAGAAGCTACTGCCAGGCTATTACATGAATT
TAAACCAGAATCCAAGGACTCTTTTGCCAAAATTTTACGGACTGTATTGTATGCAATCAGGAGGCATTAA
TATCAGGATTGTGGTGAT
