[The description below was written by a language model from this plasmid's Addgene catalogue record.]
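Description:
pDONR223-PIP5K1B is a Gateway entry-type clone built in the pDONR223 donor backbone (Invitrogen; about 5 kb without insert). It carries the human PIP5K1B open reading frame, which encodes phosphatidylinositol-4-phosphate 5-kinase type I beta (also known as MSS4 or STM7), as an insert of roughly 1.65 kb. The plasmid is maintained in E. coli as a high-copy replicon and is selected with spectinomycin. The insert was introduced by Gateway recombination, so the ORF would be expected to sit between recombination sites that allow it to be moved on to other vectors. No feature table is provided, so the exact att sites and origin of replication are not stated. M13 forward and reverse priming sites flank the insert for sequence verification.

The ORF has no stop codon. This "open" format allows it to be recombined in frame into a destination vector that supplies a C-terminal epitope tag of choice along with the stop codon. As a donor-vector clone, the plasmid is not described as carrying any promoter for expression in mammalian cells, and the depositor explicitly warns against transfecting it directly. It serves instead as a shuttle source of the kinase ORF. The depositor points to a companion set of lentiviral destination vectors (pLX301 to pLX304), obtained separately, for expressing these ORFs in mammalian cells. The clone is distributed as part of a kit of such ORFs, and its associated publication concerns resistance to RAF inhibition through reactivation of the MAP kinase pathway.
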