Addgene plasmid #23848: pDONR223-PIP5K1B
Depositing lab: William Hahn & David Root. Depositing organization: Dana-Farber Cancer Institute. Publication: COT drives resistance to RAF inhibition through MAP kinase pathway reactivation. Johannessen CM, Boehm JS, Kim SY, Thomas SR, Wardwell L, Johnson LA, Emery CM, Stransky N, Cogdill AP, Barretina J, Caponigro G, Hieronymus H, Murray RR, Salehi-Ashtiani K, Hill DE, Vidal M, Zhao JJ, Yang X, Alkan O, Kim S, Harris JL, Wilson CJ, Myer VE, Finan PM, Root DE, Roberts TM, Golub T, Flaherty KT, Dummer R, Weber BL, Sellers WR, Schlegel R, Wargo JA, Hahn WC, Garraway LA. Nature. 2010 Dec 16;468(7326):968-72. doi: 10.1038/nature09627 PubMed 21107320.
Backbone
  Vector backbone: pDONR223
  Backbone manufacturer: Invitrogen
  Backbone size w/o insert (bp): 5005
  Vector type: Gateway Donor vector
Growth in bacteria
  Bacterial resistance: Spectinomycin, 50 μg/mL
  Growth temperature: 37°C
  Growth strain: DH5alpha
  Copy number: High Copy
Gene/Insert
  Gene/Insert name: PIP5K1B (alt name: phosphatidylinositol-4-phosphate 5-kinase, type I, beta)
  Species: H. sapiens (human)
  Insert size (bp): 1650
  Entrez Gene: PIP5K1B (a.k.a. MSS4, STM7)
  Cloning method: Gateway Cloning
  Sequencing primers: 5′ M13pUC-fwd; 3′ M13rev
Terms and licenses: Academic/Nonprofit Terms; Industry Terms: Not Available to Industry
Depositor comments: The ORF has no Stop codon. This design enables easy recombination into a destination vector to add an epitope tag of choice and Stop codon to the ORF. Do NOT use this plasmid directly for transfections. A set of 4 custom lentiviral vectors is available ( pLX301 (http://www.addgene.org/25895/) , pLX302 (http://www.addgene.org/25896/) , pLX303 (http://www.addgene.org/25897/) , pLX304 (http://www.addgene.org/25890/) ) to be used to express these ORFs in mammalian cells. These plasmids are not included in the kit and must be ordered separately.
How to cite: pDONR223-PIP5K1B was a gift from William Hahn & David Root (Addgene plasmid # 23848 ; http://n2t.net/addgene:23848 ; RRID:Addgene_23848)
